Addgene plasmid #173580: Lenti-sgAtm#2/Cre
Purpose: Expresses a Atm-targeting gRNA and Cre-recombinase
Depositing lab: Charles Swanton. Depositing organization: University College London. Publication: A functional taxonomy of tumor suppression in oncogenic KRAS-driven lung cancer. Cai H, Chew SK, Li C, Tsai MK, Andrejka L, Murray CW, Hughes NW, Shuldiner EG, Ashkin EL, Tang R, Hung KL, Chen LC, Lee SYC, Yousefi M, Lin WY, Kunder CA, Cong L, McFarland CD, Petrov DA, Swanton C, Winslow MM. Cancer Discov. 2021 Feb 19. pii: 2159-8290.CD-20-1325. doi: 10.1158/2159-8290.CD-20-1325. PubMed 33608386.
Backbone
  Vector backbone: pLL3.3
  Vector type: Lentiviral, Cre/Lox, CRISPR
Growth in bacteria
  Bacterial resistance: Ampicillin, 100 μg/mL
  Growth temperature: 37°C
  Growth strain: NEB Stable
  Copy number: High Copy
Gene/Insert
  Gene/Insert name: gRNA targeting Atm
  gRNA/shRNA sequence: GTATCTCAGCAACAGTGGCT
  Species: M. musculus (mouse)
  Entrez Gene: Atm (a.k.a. C030026E19Rik)
  Cloning method: Restriction Enzyme; 5′ cloning site unknown (unknown if destroyed); 3′ cloning site unknown (unknown if destroyed)
Terms and licenses: Academic/Nonprofit Terms; Industry Terms: Not Available to Industry
How to cite: Lenti-sgAtm#2/Cre was a gift from Charles Swanton (Addgene plasmid # 173580 ; http://n2t.net/addgene:173580 ; RRID:Addgene_173580)
