[The description below was written by a language model from this plasmid's Addgene catalogue record and pLannotate feature annotations shown in this document.]
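Description:
Lenti-sgAtm#2/Cre is a lentiviral CRISPR/Cre vector built on the pLL3.3 backbone that delivers both a guide RNA against mouse Atm and Cre recombinase from a single provirus. It is maintained in bacteria as a high-copy plasmid through a ColE1/pUC-type origin and selected with ampicillin via the β-lactamase gene. The 7,759 nt sequence record shows a third-generation-style layout: a CMV enhancer/promoter drives genomic RNA from a truncated HIV-1 5' LTR, followed by the Ψ packaging signal with an adjoining gag fragment, the Rev response element for Rev-dependent nuclear export, and the cPPT/CTS. A second truncated LTR closes the viral cassette, preceded by residual nef-derived sequence.

The payload consists of two independent expression units. A human U6 RNA polymerase III promoter transcribes the Atm-targeting spacer fused to the Streptococcus pyogenes Cas9 gRNA scaffold, and immediately downstream a mouse PGK promoter drives Cre, with a WPRE placed after the coding sequence to enhance transcript stability and expression. The vector does not encode Cas9 and carries no mammalian selection marker or fluorescent reporter in the annotated features, so editing requires Cas9 to be supplied by the target cells. The usual logic of this design is that Cre recombines loxP-flanked alleles in transduced cells, which can include Cre-dependent oncogene or Cas9 alleles, while the sgRNA directs disruption of Atm in those same cells. The associated study concerns functional analysis of tumor suppressor genes in oncogenic KRAS-driven lung cancer, which fits this use. The "#2" in the name suggests it is one of several Atm guides, though the record does not say so. The cloning sites used for the insert are not recorded.
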