Features (pLannotate 1.2.2; 21 found; start..end, strand, type, name):
     88..140     -  misc_feature   bom (fragment): basis of mobility region from pBR322
    295..674     +  enhancer       CMV enhancer: human cytomegalovirus immediate early enhancer
    675..874     +  promoter       CMV promoter: human cytomegalovirus (CMV) immediate early promoter
    892..1072    +  LTR            5' LTR (truncated): truncated 5' long terminal repeat (LTR) from HIV-1
   1119..1244    +  misc_feature   HIV-1 Ψ: packaging signal of human immunodeficiency virus type 1
   1228..1566    +  CDS            HIV-1 gag (fragment): gag protein from human immunodeficiency virus 1; gag
   1741..1974    +  misc_feature   RRE: The Rev response element (RRE) of HIV-1 allows for Rev-dependent mRNA export from the nucleus to the cytoplasm.
   2351..2451    +  CDS            Rev (fragment): human immunodeficiency virus 1 (HIV-1) Rev protein; rev; enhances nuclear export of unspliced and incompletely spliced viral mRNAs
   2501..2618    +  misc_feature   cPPT/CTS: central polypurine tract and central termination sequence of HIV-1
   2700..2940    +  promoter       U6 promoter: RNA polymerase III promoter for human U6 snRNA
   2969..3044    +  misc_RNA       gRNA scaffold: guide RNA scaffold for the Streptococcus pyogenes CRISPR/Cas9 system
   3097..3589    +  promoter       PGK promoter: mouse phosphoglycerate kinase 1 promoter
   3619..4649    +  CDS            Cre (fragment): site-specific recombinase Cre is a site-specific recombinase from bacteriophage P1. Recombination occurs at loxP sequences.
   4682..4705    +  misc_feature   MCS (fragment): pBluescript multiple cloning site
   4705..5293    +  misc_feature   WPRE: woodchuck hepatitis virus posttranscriptional regulatory element
   5294..5313    +  misc_feature   MCS (fragment): pBluescript multiple cloning site
   5315..5815    +  CDS            nef (fragment): NEF_HV1LA - Experimental evidence at protein level: Swiss-Prot protein existence level 1. Extracellular Nef protein targets CD4(+) T-lymphocytes for apoptosis by interacting with CXCR4 surface receptors. From Human immunodeficiency virus type 1 group M subtype B (isolate Lai) (HIV-1).
   5822..6002    +  LTR            5' LTR (truncated): truncated 5' long terminal repeat (LTR) from HIV-1
   6064..6652    -  rep_origin     ori: high-copy-number ColE1/pMB1/pBR322/pUC origin of replication
   6823..7683    -  CDS            AmpR: β-lactamase; bla; confers resistance to ampicillin, carbenicillin, and related antibiotics
   7684..29      -  promoter       AmpR promoter (across the origin): bla
>Addgene plasmid #173580 | Lenti-sgAtm#2/Cre | addgene full sequence | sequence record 361624 | Addgene NGS Result
TAGAAAAATAAACAAATAGGGGTTCCGCGCACATTTCCCCGAAAAGTGCCACCTGACGTCGACGGATCGG
GAGATCTCCCGATCCCCTATGGTGCACTCTCAGTACAATCTGCTCTGATGCCGCATAGTTAAGCCAGTAT
CTGCTCCCTGCTTGTGTGTTGGAGGTCGCTGAGTAGTGCGCGAGCAAAATTTAAGCTACAACAAGGCAAG
GCTTGACCGACAATTGCATGAAGAATCTGCTTAGGGTTAGGCGTTTTGCGCTGCTTCGCGATGTACGGGC
CAGATATACGCGTTGACATTGATTATTGACTAGTTATTAATAGTAATCAATTACGGGGTCATTAGTTCAT
AGCCCATATATGGAGTTCCGCGTTACATAACTTACGGTAAATGGCCCGCCTGGCTGACCGCCCAACGACC
CCCGCCCATTGACGTCAATAATGACGTATGTTCCCATAGTAACGCCAATAGGGACTTTCCATTGACGTCA
ATGGGTGGAGTATTTACGGTAAACTGCCCACTTGGCAGTACATCAAGTGTATCATATGCCAAGTACGCCC
CCTATTGACGTCAATGACGGTAAATGGCCCGCCTGGCATTATGCCCAGTACATGACCTTATGGGACTTTC
CTACTTGGCAGTACATCTACGTATTAGTCATCGCTATTACCATGGTGATGCGGTTTTGGCAGTACATCAA
TGGGCGTGGATAGCGGTTTGACTCACGGGGATTTCCAAGTCTCCACCCCATTGACGTCAATGGGAGTTTG
TTTTGGCACCAAAATCAACGGGACTTTCCAAAATGTCGTAACAACTCCGCCCCATTGACGCAAATGGGCG
GTAGGCGTGTACGGTGGGAGGTCTATATAAGCAGCGCGTTTTGCCTGTACTGGGTCTCTCTGGTTAGACC
AGATCTGAGCCTGGGAGCTCTCTGGCTAACTAGGGAACCCACTGCTTAAGCCTCAATAAAGCTTGCCTTG
AGTGCTTCAAGTAGTGTGTGCCCGTCTGTTGTGTGACTCTGGTAACTAGAGATCCCTCAGACCCTTTTAG
TCAGTGTGGAAAATCTCTAGCAGTGGCGCCCGAACAGGGACTTGAAAGCGAAAGGGAAACCAGAGGAGCT
CTCTCGACGCAGGACTCGGCTTGCTGAAGCGCGCACGGCAAGAGGCGAGGGGCGGCGACTGGTGAGTACG
CCAAAAATTTTGACTAGCGGAGGCTAGAAGGAGAGAGATGGGTGCGAGAGCGTCAGTATTAAGCGGGGGA
GAATTAGATCGCGATGGGAAAAAATTCGGTTAAGGCCAGGGGGAAAGAAAAAATATAAATTAAAACATAT
AGTATGGGCAAGCAGGGAGCTAGAACGATTCGCAGTTAATCCTGGCCTGTTAGAAACATCAGAAGGCTGT
AGACAAATACTGGGACAGCTACAACCATCCCTTCAGACAGGATCAGAAGAACTTAGATCATTATATAATA
CAGTAGCAACCCTCTATTGTGTGCATCAAAGGATAGAGATAAAAGACACCAAGGAAGCTTTAGACAAGAT
AGAGGAAGAGCAAAACAAAAGTAAGACCACCGCACAGCAAGCGGCCGGCCGCTGATCTTCAGACCTGGAG
GAGGAGATATGAGGGACAATTGGAGAAGTGAATTATATAAATATAAAGTAGTAAAAATTGAACCATTAGG
AGTAGCACCCACCAAGGCAAAGAGAAGAGTGGTGCAGAGAGAAAAAAGAGCAGTGGGAATAGGAGCTTTG
TTCCTTGGGTTCTTGGGAGCAGCAGGAAGCACTATGGGCGCAGCGTCAATGACGCTGACGGTACAGGCCA
GACAATTATTGTCTGGTATAGTGCAGCAGCAGAACAATTTGCTGAGGGCTATTGAGGCGCAACAGCATCT
GTTGCAACTCACAGTCTGGGGCATCAAGCAGCTCCAGGCAAGAATCCTGGCTGTGGAAAGATACCTAAAG
GATCAACAGCTCCTGGGGATTTGGGGTTGCTCTGGAAAACTCATTTGCACCACTGCTGTGCCTTGGAATG
CTAGTTGGAGTAATAAATCTCTGGAACAGATTTGGAATCACACGACCTGGATGGAGTGGGACAGAGAAAT
TAACAATTACACAAGCTTAATACACTCCTTAATTGAAGAATCGCAAAACCAGCAAGAAAAGAATGAACAA
GAATTATTGGAATTAGATAAATGGGCAAGTTTGTGGAATTGGTTTAACATAACAAATTGGCTGTGGTATA
TAAAATTATTCATAATGATAGTAGGAGGCTTGGTAGGTTTAAGAATAGTTTTTGCTGTACTTTCTATAGT
GAATAGAGTTAGGCAGGGATATTCACCATTATCGTTTCAGACCCACCTCCCAACCCCGAGGGGACCCGAC
AGGCCCGAAGGAATAGAAGAAGAAGGTGGAGAGAGAGACAGAGACAGATCCATTCGATTAGTGAACGGAT
CGGCACTGCGTGCGCCAATTCTGCAGACAAATGGCAGTATTCATCCACAATTTTAAAAGAAAAGGGGGGA
TTGGGGGGTACAGTGCAGGGGAAAGAATAGTAGACATAATAGCAACAGACATACAAACTAAAGAATTACA
AAAACAAATTACAAAAATTCAAAATTTTCGGGTTTATTACAGGGACAGCAGAGATCCAGTTTGGTTAGTA
CCGGGCCCGCTCTAGCCCTGCAGGAACTGTTTAAACTGTGAGGGCCTATTTCCCATGATTCCTTCATATT
TGCATATACGATACAAGGCTGTTAGAGAGATAATTGGAATTAATTTGACTGTAAACACAAAGATATTAGT
ACAAAATACGTGACGTAGAAAGTAATAATTTCTTGGGTAGTTTGCAGTTTTAAAATTATGTTTTAAAATG
GACTATCATATGCTTACCGTAACTTGAAAGTATTTCGATTTCTTGGCTTTATATATCTTGTGGAAAGGAC
CAAACACCGTATCTCAGCAACAGTGGCTGTTTTAGAGCTAGAAATAGCAAGTTAAAATAAGGCTAGTCCG
TTATCAACTTGAAAAAGTGGCACCGAGTCGGTGCTTTTTTGTTTGGCGCGCCTATGGCTTAATTAACATG
GCGGCCGCATTCTACCGGGTAGGGGAGGCGCTTTTCCCAAGGCAGTCTGGAGCATGCGCTTTAGCAGCCC
CGCTGGGCACTTGGCGCTACACAAGTGGCCTCTGGCCTCGCACACATTCCACATCCACCGGTAGGCGCCA
ACCGGCTCCGTTCTTTGGTGGCCCCTTCGCGCCACCTTCTACTCCTCCCCTAGTCAGGAAGTTCCCCCCC
GCCCCGCAGCTCGCGTCGTGCAGGACGTGACAAATGGAAGTAGCACGTCTCACTAGTCTCGTGCAGATGG
ACAGCACCGCTGAGCAATGGAAGCGGGTAGGCCTTTGGGGCAGCGGCCAATAGCAGCTTTGCTCCTTCGC
TTTCTGGGCTCAGAGGCTGGGAAGGGGTGGGTCCGGGGGCGGGCTCAGGGGCGGGCTCAGGGGCGGGGCG
GGCGCCCGAAGGTCCTCCGGAGGCCCGGCATTCTGCACGCTTCAAAAGCGCACGTCTGCCGCGCTGTTCT
CCTCTTCCTCATCTCCGGGACCCGGGATGCCCAAGAAGAAGAGGAAGGTGTCCAATTTACTGACCGTACA
CCAAAATTTGCCTGCATTACCGGTCGATGCAACGAGTGATGAGGTTCGCAAGAACCTGATGGACATGTTC
AGGGATCGCCAGGCGTTTTCTGAGCATACCTGGAAAATGCTTCTGTCCGTTTGCCGGTCGTGGGCGGCAT
GGTGCAAGTTGAATAACCGGAAATGGTTTCCCGCAGAACCTGAAGATGTTCGCGATTATCTTCTATATCT
TCAGGCGCGCGGTCTGGCAGTAAAAACTATCCAGCAACATTTGGGCCAGCTAAACATGCTTCATCGTCGG
TCCGGGCTGCCACGACCAAGTGACAGCAATGCTGTTTCACTGGTTATGCGGCGGATCCGAAAAGAAAACG
TTGATGCCGGTGAACGTGCAAAACAGGCTCTAGCGTTCGAACGCACTGATTTCGACCAGGTTCGTTCACT
CATGGAAAATAGCGATCGCTGCCAGGATATACGTAATCTGGCATTTCTGGGGATTGCTTATAACACCCTG
TTACGTATAGCCGAAATTGCCAGGATCAGGGTTAAAGATATCTCACGTACTGACGGTGGGAGAATGTTAA
TCCATATTGGCAGAACGAAAACGCTGGTTAGCACCGCAGGTGTAGAGAAGGCACTTAGCCTGGGGGTAAC
TAAACTGGTCGAGCGATGGATTTCCGTCTCTGGTGTAGCTGATGATCCGAATAACTACCTGTTTTGCCGG
GTCAGAAAAAATGGTGTTGCCGCGCCATCTGCCACCAGCCAGCTATCAACTCGCGCCCTGGAAGGGATTT
TTGAAGCAACTCATCGATTGATTTACGGCGCTAAGGATGACTCTGGTCAGAGATACCTGGCCTGGTCTGG
ACACAGTGCCCGTGTCGGAGCCGCGCGAGATATGGCCCGCGCTGGAGTTTCAATACCGGAGATCATGCAA
GCTGGTGGCTGGACCAATGTAAATATTGTCATGAACTATATCCGTAACCTGGATAGTGAAACAGGGGCAA
TGGTGCGCCTGCTGGAAGATGGCGATTAGCCATGTTTAAGGGTTCCGGTTCCACTAGGTACAATTCGATA
TCAAGCTTATCGATAATCAACCTCTGGATTACAAAATTTGTGAAAGATTGACTGGTATTCTTAACTATGT
TGCTCCTTTTACGCTATGTGGATACGCTGCTTTAATGCCTTTGTATCATGCTATTGCTTCCCGTATGGCT
TTCATTTTCTCCTCCTTGTATAAATCCTGGTTGCTGTCTCTTTATGAGGAGTTGTGGCCCGTTGTCAGGC
AACGTGGCGTGGTGTGCACTGTGTTTGCTGACGCAACCCCCACTGGTTGGGGCATTGCCACCACCTGTCA
GCTCCTTTCCGGGACTTTCGCTTTCCCCCTCCCTATTGCCACGGCGGAACTCATCGCCGCCTGCCTTGCC
CGCTGCTGGACAGGGGCTCGGCTGTTGGGCACTGACAATTCCGTGGTGTTGTCGGGGAAATCATCGTCCT
TTCCTTGGCTGCTCGCCTGTGTTGCCACCTGGATTCTGCGCGGGACGTCCTTCTGCTACGTCCCTTCGGC
CCTCAATCCAGCGGACCTTCCTTCCCGCGGCCTGCTGCCGGCTCTGCGGCCTCTTCCGCGTCTTCGCCTT
CGCCCTCAGACGAGTCGGATCTCCCTTTGGGCCGCCTCCCCGCATCGATACCGTCGACCTCGATCGAGAC
CTAGAAAAACATGGAGCAATCACAAGTAGCAATACAGCAGCTACCAATGCTGATTGTGCCTGGCTAGAAG
CACAAGAGGAGGAGGAGGTGGGTTTTCCAGTCACACCTCAGGTACCTTTAAGACCAATGACTTACAAGGC
AGCTGTAGATCTTAGCCACTTTTTAAAAGAAAAGGGGGGACTGGAAGGGCTAATTCACTCCCAACGAAGA
CAAGATATCCTTGATCTGTGGATCTACCACACACAAGGCTACTTCCCTGATTGGCAGAACTACACACCAG
GGCCAGGGATCAGATATCCACTGACCTTTGGATGGTGCTACAAGCTAGTACCAGTTGAGCAAGAGAAGGT
AGAAGAAGCCAATGAAGGAGAGAACACCCGCTTGTTACACCCTGTGAGCCTGCATGGGATGGATGACCCG
GAGAGAGAAGTATTAGAGTGGAGGTTTGACAGCCGCCTAGCATTTCATCACATGGCCCGAGAGCTGCATC
CGGACTGTACTGGGTCTCTCTGGTTAGACCAGATCTGAGCCTGGGAGCTCTCTGGCTAACTAGGGAACCC
ACTGCTTAAGCCTCAATAAAGCTTGCCTTGAGTGCTTCAAGTAGTGTGTGCCCGTCTGTTGTGTGACTCT
GGTAACTAGAGATCCCTCAGACCCTTTTAGTCAGTGTGGAAAATCTCTAGCAGCATGTGAGCAAAAGGCC
AGCAAAAGGCCAGGAACCGTAAAAAGGCCGCGTTGCTGGCGTTTTTCCATAGGCTCCGCCCCCCTGACGA
GCATCACAAAAATCGACGCTCAAGTCAGAGGTGGCGAAACCCGACAGGACTATAAAGATACCAGGCGTTT
CCCCCTGGAAGCTCCCTCGTGCGCTCTCCTGTTCCGACCCTGCCGCTTACCGGATACCTGTCCGCCTTTC
TCCCTTCGGGAAGCGTGGCGCTTTCTCATAGCTCACGCTGTAGGTATCTCAGTTCGGTGTAGGTCGTTCG
CTCCAAGCTGGGCTGTGTGCACGAACCCCCCGTTCAGCCCGACCGCTGCGCCTTATCCGGTAACTATCGT
CTTGAGTCCAACCCGGTAAGACACGACTTATCGCCACTGGCAGCAGCCACTGGTAACAGGATTAGCAGAG
CGAGGTATGTAGGCGGTGCTACAGAGTTCTTGAAGTGGTGGCCTAACTACGGCTACACTAGAAGAACAGT
ATTTGGTATCTGCGCTCTGCTGAAGCCAGTTACCTTCGGAAAAAGAGTTGGTAGCTCTTGATCCGGCAAA
CAAACCACCGCTGGTAGCGGTGGTTTTTTTGTTTGCAAGCAGCAGATTACGCGCAGAAAAAAAGGATCTC
AAGAAGATCCTTTGATCTTTTCTACGGGGTCTGACGCTCAGTGGAACGAAAACTCACGTTAAGGGATTTT
GGTCATGAGATTATCAAAAAGGATCTTCACCTAGATCCTTTTAAATTAAAAATGAAGTTTTAAATCAATC
TAAAGTATATATGAGTAAACTTGGTCTGACAGTTACCAATGCTTAATCAGTGAGGCACCTATCTCAGCGA
TCTGTCTATTTCGTTCATCCATAGTTGCCTGACTCCCCGTCGTGTAGATAACTACGATACGGGAGGGCTT
ACCATCTGGCCCCAGTGCTGCAATGATACCGCGAGACCCACGCTCACCGGCTCCAGATTTATCAGCAATA
AACCAGCCAGCCGGAAGGGCCGAGCGCAGAAGTGGTCCTGCAACTTTATCCGCCTCCATCCAGTCTATTA
ATTGTTGCCGGGAAGCTAGAGTAAGTAGTTCGCCAGTTAATAGTTTGCGCAACGTTGTTGCCATTGCTAC
AGGCATCGTGGTGTCACGCTCGTCGTTTGGTATGGCTTCATTCAGCTCCGGTTCCCAACGATCAAGGCGA
GTTACATGATCCCCCATGTTGTGCAAAAAAGCGGTTAGCTCCTTCGGTCCTCCGATCGTTGTCAGAAGTA
AGTTGGCCGCAGTGTTATCACTCATGGTTATGGCAGCACTGCATAATTCTCTTACTGTCATGCCATCCGT
AAGATGCTTTTCTGTGACTGGTGAGTACTCAACCAAGTCATTCTGAGAATAGTGTATGCGGCGACCGAGT
TGCTCTTGCCCGGCGTCAATACGGGATAATACCGCGCCACATAGCAGAACTTTAAAAGTGCTCATCATTG
GAAAACGTTCTTCGGGGCGAAAACTCTCAAGGATCTTACCGCTGTTGAGATCCAGTTCGATGTAACCCAC
TCGTGCACCCAACTGATCTTCAGCATCTTTTACTTTCACCAGCGTTTCTGGGTGAGCAAAAACAGGAAGG
CAAAATGCCGCAAAAAAGGGAATAAGGGCGACACGGAAATGTTGAATACTCATACTCTTCCTTTTTCAAT
ATTATTGAAGCATTTATCAGGGTTATTGTCTCATGAGCGGATACATATTTGAATGTATT
